Addgene plasmid #209945: pA-CBh.TP-CNOT6L-V5H6.MCh.Puro
Purpose: In mammalian cells expresses TP fused to a CNOT6L with a V5H6 tag. Also expresses an mCherry fluorescent protein and puromycin resistance marker.
Depositing lab: Kevin Weeks. Depositing organization: University of North Carolina at Chapel Hill. Publication: Functional Proximity across an mRNA. Hatfield BM, Weidmann CA, McCutchin CA, Irving PS, Nelson IM, Felder S, Weeks KM. Biochemistry. 2025 Sep 16;64(18):3854-3865. doi: 10.1021/acs.biochem.5c00340. Epub 2025 Aug 12. PubMed 40792674.
Backbone
  Vector backbone: pA
  Total vector size (bp): 7509
  Vector type: Mammalian Expression
  Selectable markers: Puromycin
Growth in bacteria
  Bacterial resistance: Ampicillin, 100 μg/mL
  Growth temperature: 37°C
  Growth strain: DH5alpha
  Copy number: Low Copy
Gene/Insert 1
  Gene/Insert name: CNOT6L (alt name: CCR4-NOT transcription complex subunit 6L)
  Species: H. sapiens (human)
  Insert size (bp): 1670
  Entrez Gene: CNOT6L (a.k.a. CCR4b)
  Promoter: CBh
  Tag / fusion protein: V5 epitope with H6 tag (C terminal on insert); TP (MS2 coat protein) (N terminal on insert)
  Cloning method: Unknown
  Sequencing primers: 5′ NA; 3′ NA
Gene/Insert 2
  Gene/Insert name: mCherry fluorescent protein fused to puromycin resistance marker
  Promoter: CMV
  Cloning method: Unknown
  Sequencing primers: 5′ NA; 3′ NA
Resource information
  A portion of this plasmid was derived from a plasmid made by: Vector builder and GeneWiz
Terms and licenses: Academic/Nonprofit Terms; Industry Terms: Not Available to Industry
How to cite: pA-CBh.TP-CNOT6L-V5H6.MCh.Puro was a gift from Kevin Weeks (Addgene plasmid # 209945 ; http://n2t.net/addgene:209945 ; RRID:Addgene_209945)
