[The description below was written by a language model from this plasmid's Addgene catalogue record and pLannotate feature annotations shown in this document.]
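Description:
pA-CBh.TP-CNOT6L-V5H6.MCh.Puro is a roughly 7.5 kb mammalian expression plasmid on the pA backbone, carrying two independent expression cassettes. It is propagated in E. coli through a ColE1/pUC-type origin and selected with ampicillin via the β-lactamase gene. The feature annotation describes this origin as high-copy, whereas the catalogue entry lists the plasmid as low copy. Gateway attB4, attB1 and attB2 sites flank the promoter and the first open reading frame, which suggests these modules were assembled by multisite recombination cloning, although the record lists the cloning method as unknown.

The first cassette uses the CBh promoter, made up of a CMV enhancer, the chicken β-actin promoter and a hybrid CBA/MVM intron. It drives a fusion of the bacteriophage MS2 coat protein (called "TP" in the record) to the N terminus of human CNOT6L (CCR4b), a subunit of the CCR4-NOT complex, followed by a C-terminal V5 epitope and His6 tag and an SV40 polyadenylation signal. MS2 coat protein binds a specific RNA hairpin, so the fusion can presumably be tethered to transcripts engineered to carry MS2 hairpins, while the V5/His6 tag allows detection or purification. The second cassette uses a full CMV enhancer/promoter to express mCherry fused directly in frame to puromycin N-acetyltransferase, terminated by a bGH poly(A) signal. This single polypeptide provides both red fluorescence to identify transfected cells and puromycin selection. The associated publication concerns functional proximity across an mRNA, consistent with using the plasmid to recruit CNOT6L to defined positions on a reporter mRNA in mammalian cells.
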