Features (pLannotate 1.2.2; 19 found; start..end, strand, type, name):
      1..21      +  protein_bind   attB4: mutant version of attB; core recombination site for the Gateway® BP reaction BP Clonase™
     22..307     +  enhancer       CMV enhancer: human cytomegalovirus immediate early enhancer; contains an 18-bp deletion relative to the standard CMV enhancer
    309..586     +  promoter       chicken β-actin promoter: No description available
    587..814     +  intron         hybrid intron: hybrid between chicken β-actin (CBA) and minute virus of mice (MMV) introns (Gray et al., 2011)
    820..840     +  protein_bind   attB1: mutant version of attB; core recombination site for the Gateway® BP reaction BP Clonase™
    850..1239    +  CDS            CAPSD_BPMS2: Experimental evidence at protein level: Swiss-Prot protein existence level 1. Acts as a translational repressor of viral replicase synthesis late in infection. This latter function is the result of capsid protein interaction with an RNA hairpin which contains the replicase ribosome-binding site. From Escherichia phage MS2 (Bacteriophage MS2).
   1255..2919    +  CDS            CNOT6L: CNO6L_HUMAN - Also known as CCR4B From Homo sapiens (Human).
   2944..2985    +  CDS            V5 tag: epitope tag from simian virus 5
   3016..3040    -  protein_bind   attB2: mutant version of attB; recombination site for the Gateway® BP reaction BP Clonase™
   3069..3190    -  polyA_signal   SV40 poly(A) signal: SV40 polyadenylation signal
   3213..3281    -  CDS            large T antigen (fragment): large T antigen from SV40 (simian virus 40)
   3288..3667    +  enhancer       CMV enhancer: human cytomegalovirus immediate early enhancer
   3668..3871    +  promoter       CMV promoter: human cytomegalovirus (CMV) immediate early promoter
   3904..4611    +  CDS            mCherry: mCherry is a basic (constitutively fluorescent) red fluorescent protein published in 2004, derived from Discosoma sp.. It is reported to be a very rapidly-maturing monomer with low acid sensitivity.
   4612..5211    +  CDS            PuroR: puromycin N-acetyltransferase; pac from Streptomyces alboniger; confers resistance to puromycin
   5255..5479    +  polyA_signal   bGH poly(A) signal: bovine growth hormone polyadenylation signal
   5675..6263    -  rep_origin     ori: high-copy-number ColE1/pMB1/pBR322/pUC origin of replication
   6434..7294    -  CDS            AmpR: β-lactamase; bla; confers resistance to ampicillin, carbenicillin, and related antibiotics
   7295..7399    -  promoter       AmpR promoter: bla
>Addgene plasmid #209945 | pA-CBh.TP-CNOT6L-V5H6.MCh.Puro | addgene full sequence | sequence record 418727 | Addgene NGS Result
CAACTTTGTATAGAAAAGTTGCGTTACATAACTTACGGTAAATGGCCCGCCTGGCTGACCGCCCAACGAC
CCCCGCCCATTGACGTCAATAGTAACGCCAATAGGGACTTTCCATTGACGTCAATGGGTGGAGTATTTAC
GGTAAACTGCCCACTTGGCAGTACATCAAGTGTATCATATGCCAAGTACGCCCCCTATTGACGTCAATGA
CGGTAAATGGCCCGCCTGGCATTGTGCCCAGTACATGACCTTATGGGACTTTCCTACTTGGCAGTACATC
TACGTATTAGTCATCGCTATTACCATGGTCGAGGTGAGCCCCACGTTCTGCTTCACTCTCCCCATCTCCC
CCCCCTCCCCACCCCCAATTTTGTATTTATTTATTTTTTAATTATTTTGTGCAGCGATGGGGGCGGGGGG
GGGGGGGGGGCGCGCGCCAGGCGGGGCGGGGCGGGGCGAGGGGCGGGGCGGGGCGAGGCGGAGAGGTGCG
GCGGCAGCCAATCAGAGCGGCGCGCTCCGAAAGTTTCCTTTTATGGCGAGGCGGCGGCGGCGGCGGCCCT
ATAAAAAGCGAAGCGCGCGGCGGGCGGGAGTCGCTGCGCGCTGCCTTCGCCCCGTGCCCCGCTCCGCCGC
CGCCTCGCGCCGCCCGCCCCGGCTCTGACTGACCGCGTTACTCCCACAGGTGAGCGGGCGGGACGGCCCT
TCTCCTCCGGGCTGTAATTAGCTGAGCAAGAGGTAAGGGTTTAAGGGATGGTTGGTTGGTGGGGTATTAA
TGTTTAATTACCTGGAGCACCTGCCTGAAATCACTTTTTTTCAGGTTGGCAAGTTTGTACAAAAAAGCAG
GCTGCCACCATGGCTTCTAACTTTACTCAGTTCGTTCTCGTCGACAATGGCGGAACTGGCGACGTGACTG
TCGCCCCAAGCAACTTCGCTAACGGGGTCGCTGAATGGATCAGCTCTAACTCGCGTTCACAGGCTTACAA
AGTAACCTGTAGCGTTCGTCAGAGCTCTGCGCAGAATCGCAAATACACCATCAAAGTCGAGGTGCCTAAA
GTGGCAACCCAGACTGTTGGTGGTGTAGAGCTTCCTGTAGCCGCATGGCGTTCGTACTTAAATATGGAAC
TAACCATTCCAATTTTCGCTACGAATTCCGACTGCGAGCTTATTGTTAAGGCAATGCAAGGTCTCCTAAA
AGATGGAAACCCGATTCCCTCGGCCATCGCAGCAAACTCCGGCATCTACGGCGGCGCTAGCAGCATGCGA
CTGATAGGTATGCCAAAAGAAAAATACGATCCTCCGGACCCGAGAAGGATTTATACGATCATGAGTGCTG
AGGAGGTGGCGAATGGCAAAAAGTCTCATTGGGCCGAGTTGGAGATATCCGGACGGGTCAGAAGTCTTTC
TACGTCACTGTGGTCACTTACGCATCTCACTGCACTTCACCTTAATGATAACTACCTTTCCCGAATTCCG
CCAGACATCGCAAAACTTCATAACCTCGTTTATCTTGACCTGAGTTCCAATAAATTGCGATCTCTGCCCG
CTGAGCTTGGTAACATGGTGTCTTTGAGAGAACTCCTTTTGAACAACAATCTTCTCAGAGTCTTGCCGTA
CGAGCTCGGCAGGTTGTTCCAACTCCAAACGTTGGGCCTTAAAGGAAATCCTCTGAGCCAAGATATACTG
AATCTGTATCAAGACCCCGATGGTACGCGGAAATTGTTGAATTTTATGCTCGACAACTTGGCGGTGCACC
CCGAGCAGTTGCCACCCCGGCCCTGGATTACACTCAAGGAACGCGATCAGATTCTGCCGTCTGCTTCCTT
TACCGTTATGTGTTACAACGTGCTGTGCGATAAGTATGCAACAAGGCAACTGTATGGCTATTGCCCCTCA
TGGGCATTGAATTGGGAATACCGAAAAAAAGGGATTATGGAAGAAATTGTGAACTGCGACGCCGATATCA
TCTCACTCCAGGAAGTAGAGACAGAGCAGTATTTCACCTTGTTCCTCCCAGCCCTGAAAGAACGAGGTTA
CGATGGATTTTTCTCACCCAAGTCTAGGGCAAAAATCATGTCCGAACAAGAAAGGAAGCACGTGGATGGG
TGTGCAATCTTTTTCAAGACGGAGAAGTTTACCTTGGTGCAAAAGCATACCGTGGAGTTTAATCAGGTCG
CAATGGCCAACAGCGATGGATCTGAAGCGATGCTGAACCGCGTTATGACAAAAGACAACATTGGAGTTGC
AGTAGTGTTGGAGGTCCATAAAGAATTGTTCGGAGCTGGTATGAAACCAATACACGCCGCAGACAAACAA
CTGTTGATCGTAGCTAACGCCCATATGCATTGGGACCCGGAATACAGCGACGTGAAACTCATCCAGACCA
TGATGTTTGTTTCCGAAGTGAAAAACATCCTCGAAAAAGCTAGTTCCCGCCCAGGCAGCCCAACAGCAGA
TCCAAATTCCATCCCACTCGTCTTGTGTGCTGATCTGAATTCATTGCCGGACAGTGGCGTGGTTGAGTAT
CTTAGCAATGGCGGTGTGGCCGACAATCACAAAGATTTTAAAGAGCTCAGATATAATGAATGCCTCATGA
ATTTCAGCTGCAACGGTAAGAACGGCTCCAGTGAGGGTCGCATCACTCATGGGTTTCAACTGAAATCAGC
GTACGAAAATAATCTCATGCCGTACACAAACTACACCTTTGATTTCAAAGGTGTTATTGATTATATCTTC
TATAGCAAGACCCACATGAATGTTCTGGGAGTGCTGGGCCCTCTGGACCCACAGTGGCTGGTCGAAAATA
ATATAACAGGCTGCCCACACCCGCATATACCAAGTGATCACTTCTCACTTTTGACGCAGCTTGAACTTCA
CCCTCCATTGCTTCCTCTCGTGAATGGCGTGCACCTCCCAAACCGGAGAAGGGATCCGGGCCCGCGGTTC
GAAGGTAAGCCTATCCCTAACCCTCTCCTCGGTCTCGATTCTACGCGTACCGGTCATCATCACCATCACC
ATTGAACCCAGCTTTCTTGTACAAAGTGGTGATGGCCGGCCGCTTCGAGCAGACATGATAAGATACATTG
ATGAGTTTGGACAAACCACAACTAGAATGCAGTGAAAAAAATGCTTTATTTGTGAAATTTGTGATGCTAT
TGCTTTATTTGTAACCATTATAAGCTGCAATAAACAAGTTAACAACAACAATTGCATTCATTTTATGTTT
CAGGTTCAGGGGGAGGTGTGGGAGGTTTTTTAAAGCAAGTAAAACCTCTACAAATGTGGTACGCGTTGAC
ATTGATTATTGACTAGTTATTAATAGTAATCAATTACGGGGTCATTAGTTCATAGCCCATATATGGAGTT
CCGCGTTACATAACTTACGGTAAATGGCCCGCCTGGCTGACCGCCCAACGACCCCCGCCCATTGACGTCA
ATAATGACGTATGTTCCCATAGTAACGCCAATAGGGACTTTCCATTGACGTCAATGGGTGGAGTATTTAC
GGTAAACTGCCCACTTGGCAGTACATCAAGTGTATCATATGCCAAGTACGCCCCCTATTGACGTCAATGA
CGGTAAATGGCCCGCCTGGCATTATGCCCAGTACATGACCTTATGGGACTTTCCTACTTGGCAGTACATC
TACGTATTAGTCATCGCTATTACCATGGTGATGCGGTTTTGGCAGTACATCAATGGGCGTGGATAGCGGT
TTGACTCACGGGGATTTCCAAGTCTCCACCCCATTGACGTCAATGGGAGTTTGTTTTGGCACCAAAATCA
ACGGGACTTTCCAAAATGTCGTAACAACTCCGCCCCATTGACGCAAATGGGCGGTAGGCGTGTACGGTGG
GAGGTCTATATAAGCAGAGCTCTCTGGCTAACTAGAGAACCCACTGCGCCACCATGGTGAGCAAGGGCGA
GGAGGATAACATGGCCATCATCAAGGAGTTCATGCGCTTCAAGGTGCACATGGAGGGCTCCGTGAACGGC
CACGAGTTCGAGATCGAGGGCGAGGGCGAGGGCCGCCCCTACGAGGGCACCCAGACCGCCAAGCTGAAGG
TGACCAAGGGTGGCCCCCTGCCCTTCGCCTGGGACATCCTGTCCCCTCAGTTCATGTACGGCTCCAAGGC
CTACGTGAAGCACCCCGCCGACATCCCCGACTACTTGAAGCTGTCCTTCCCCGAGGGCTTCAAGTGGGAG
CGCGTGATGAACTTCGAGGACGGCGGCGTGGTGACCGTGACCCAGGACTCCTCCCTGCAGGACGGCGAGT
TCATCTACAAGGTGAAGCTGCGCGGCACCAACTTCCCCTCCGACGGCCCCGTAATGCAGAAGAAGACCAT
GGGCTGGGAGGCCTCCTCCGAGCGGATGTACCCCGAGGACGGCGCCCTGAAGGGCGAGATCAAGCAGAGG
CTGAAGCTGAAGGACGGCGGCCACTACGACGCTGAGGTCAAGACCACCTACAAGGCCAAGAAGCCCGTGC
AGCTGCCCGGCGCCTACAACGTCAACATCAAGTTGGACATCACCTCCCACAACGAGGACTACACCATCGT
GGAACAGTACGAACGCGCCGAGGGCCGCCACTCCACCGGCGGCATGGACGAGCTGTACAAGATGACCGAG
TACAAGCCCACGGTGCGCCTCGCCACCCGCGACGACGTCCCCAGGGCCGTACGCACCCTCGCCGCCGCGT
TCGCCGACTACCCCGCCACGCGCCACACCGTCGATCCGGACCGCCACATCGAGCGGGTCACCGAGCTGCA
AGAACTCTTCCTCACGCGCGTCGGGCTCGACATCGGCAAGGTGTGGGTCGCGGACGACGGCGCCGCGGTG
GCGGTCTGGACCACGCCGGAGAGCGTCGAAGCGGGGGCGGTGTTCGCCGAGATCGGCCCGCGCATGGCCG
AGTTGAGCGGTTCCCGGCTGGCCGCGCAGCAACAGATGGAAGGCCTCCTGGCGCCGCACCGGCCCAAGGA
GCCCGCGTGGTTCCTGGCCACCGTCGGCGTCTCGCCCGACCACCAGGGCAAGGGTCTGGGCAGCGCCGTC
GTGCTCCCCGGAGTGGAGGCGGCCGAGCGCGCCGGGGTGCCCGCCTTCCTGGAGACCTCCGCGCCCCGCA
ACCTCCCCTTCTACGAGCGGCTCGGCTTCACCGTCACCGCCGACGTCGAGGTGCCCGAAGGACCGCGCAC
CTGGTGCATGACCCGCAAGCCCGGTGCCTGACTCGAGTCTAGAGGGCCCGTTTAAACCCGCTGATCAGCC
TCGACTGTGCCTTCTAGTTGCCAGCCATCTGTTGTTTGCCCCTCCCCCGTGCCTTCCTTGACCCTGGAAG
GTGCCACTCCCACTGTCCTTTCCTAATAAAATGAGGAAATTGCATCGCATTGTCTGAGTAGGTGTCATTC
TATTCTGGGGGGTGGGGTGGGGCAGGACAGCAAGGGGGAGGATTGGGAAGACAATAGCAGGCATGCTGGG
GATGCGGTGGGCTCTATGGGCGGCCGCGGCGCTCTTCCGCTTCCTCGCTCACTGACTCGCTGCGCTCGGT
CGTTCGGCTGCGGCGAGCGGTATCAGCTCACTCAAAGGCGGTAATACGGTTATCCACAGAATCAGGGGAT
AACGCAGGAAAGAACATGTGAGCAAAAGGCCAGCAAAAGGCCAGGAACCGTAAAAAGGCCGCGTTGCTGG
CGTTTTTCCATAGGCTCCGCCCCCCTGACGAGCATCACAAAAATCGACGCTCAAGTCAGAGGTGGCGAAA
CCCGACAGGACTATAAAGATACCAGGCGTTTCCCCCTGGAAGCTCCCTCGTGCGCTCTCCTGTTCCGACC
CTGCCGCTTACCGGATACCTGTCCGCCTTTCTCTCTTCGGGAAGCGTGGCGCTTTCTCATAGCTCACGCT
GTAGGTATCTCAGTTCGGTGTAGGTCGTTCGCTCCAAGCTGGGCTGTGTGCACGAACCCCCCGTTCAGCC
CGACCGCTGCGCCTTATCCGGTAACTATCGTCTTGAGTCCAACCCGGTAAGACACGACTTATCGCCACTG
GCAGCAGCCACTGGTAACAGGATTAGCAGAGCGAGGTATGTAGGCGGTGCTACAGAGTTCTTGAAGTGGT
GGCCTAACTACGGCTACACTAGAAGAACAGTATTTGGTATCTGCGCTCTGCTGAAGCCAGTTACCTTCGG
AAAAAGAGTTGGTAGCTCTTGATCCGGCAAACAAACCACCGCTGGTAGCGGTGGTTTTTTTGTTTGCAAG
CAGCAGATTACGCGCAGAAAAAAAGGATCTCAAGAAGATCCTTTGATCTTTTCTACGGGGTCTGACGCTC
AGTGGAACGAAAACTCACGTTAAGGGATTTTGGTCATGAGATTATCAAAAAGGATCTTCACCTAGATCCT
TTTAAATTAAAAATGAAGTTTTAAATCAATCTAAAGTATATATGAGTAAACTTGGTCTGACAGTTACCAA
TGCTTAATCAGTGAGGCACCTATCTCAGCGATCTGTCTATTTCGTTCATCCATAGTTGCCTGACTCCCCG
TCGTGTAGATAACTACGATACGGGAGGGCTTACCATCTGGCCCCAGTGCTGCAATGATACCGCGAGACCC
ACGCTCACCGGCTCCAGATTTATCAGCAATAAACCAGCCAGCCGGAAGGGCCGAGCGCAGAAGTGGTCCT
GCAACTTTATCCGCCTCCATCCAGTCTATTAATTGTTGCCGGGAAGCTAGAGTAAGTAGTTCGCCAGTTA
ATAGTTTGCGCAACGTTGTTGCCATTGCTACAGGCATCGTGGTGTCACGCTCGTCGTTTGGTATGGCTTC
ATTCAGCTCCGGTTCCCAACGATCAAGGCGAGTTACATGATCCCCCATGTTGTGCAAAAAAGCGGTTAGC
TCCTTCGGTCCTCCGATCGTTGTCAGAAGTAAGTTGGCCGCAGTGTTATCACTCATGGTTATGGCAGCAC
TGCATAATTCTCTTACTGTCATGCCATCCGTAAGATGCTTTTCTGTGACTGGTGAGTACTCAACCAAGTC
ATTCTGAGAATAGTGTATGCGGCGACCGAGTTGCTCTTGCCCGGCGTCAATACGGGATAATACCGCGCCA
CATAGCAGAACTTTAAAAGTGCTCATCATTGGAAAACGTTCTTCGGGGCGAAAACTCTCAAGGATCTTAC
CGCTGTTGAGATCCAGTTCGATGTAACCCACTCGTGCACCCAACTGATCTTCAGCATCTTTTACTTTCAC
CAGCGTTTCTGGGTGAGCAAAAACAGGAAGGCAAAATGCCGCAAAAAAGGGAATAAGGGCGACACGGAAA
TGTTGAATACTCATACTCTTCCTTTTTCAATATTATTGAAGCATTTATCAGGGTTATTGTCTCATGAGCG
GATACATATTTGAATGTATTTAGAAAAATAAACAAATAGGGGTTCCGCGCACATTTCCCCGAAAAGTGCC
ACCTGACGTCTAAGAAACCATTATTATCATGACATTAACCTATAAAAATAGGCGTATCACGAGGCCCTTT
CGTCGGCGCGCCGCGGCCGC
